Addgene plasmid #227375: pLenti CMV SNAP MDC1
Purpose: SNAP–MDC1 expression
Depositing lab: David Pellman. Depositing organization: Dana-Farber Cancer Institute. Publication: Heritable transcriptional defects from aberrations of nuclear architecture. Papathanasiou S, Mynhier NA, Liu S, Brunette G, Stokasimov E, Jacob E, Li L, Comenho C, van Steensel B, Buenrostro JD, Zhang CZ, Pellman D. Nature. 2023 Jul;619(7968):184-192. doi: 10.1038/s41586-023-06157-7. Epub 2023 Jun 7. PubMed 37286600.
Backbone
  Vector backbone: pLenti CMV/TO GFP-MDC1
  Vector type: Mammalian Expression, Lentiviral
Growth in bacteria
  Bacterial resistance: Ampicillin, 100 μg/mL
  Growth temperature: 37°C
  Growth strain: NEB Stable
  Copy number: Unknown
Gene/Insert
  Gene/Insert name: MDC1, mediator of DNA damage checkpoint 1
  Species: H. sapiens (human)
  Entrez Gene: MDC1 (a.k.a. NFBD1)
  Tag / fusion protein: SNAP (N terminal on insert)
Resource information
  A portion of this plasmid was derived from a plasmid made by: Eric Campeau (Addgene plasmid #26285).
Terms and licenses: Academic/Nonprofit Terms; Industry Terms: Not Available to Industry
Depositor comments: This vector was generated by cloning (Genewiz) a synthesized SNAPf fragment (sequence from pBS-TRE-SNAPf-WPRE; Addgene plasmid #104106) with AgeI and BstBI restriction sites into the pLenti CMV/TO GFP-MDC1 (779-2) (Addgene plasmid #26285, gift from Eric Campeau) backbone, substituting SNAPf with eGFP at the N terminus of MDC1.
How to cite: pLenti CMV SNAP MDC1 was a gift from David Pellman (Addgene plasmid # 227375 ; http://n2t.net/addgene:227375 ; RRID:Addgene_227375)
