[The description below was written by a language model from this plasmid's Addgene catalogue record and pLannotate feature annotations shown in this document.]
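Description:
pLenti CMV SNAP MDC1 is a 13.9 kb HIV-1-based lentiviral transfer plasmid for expressing human MDC1 (mediator of DNA damage checkpoint 1, also called NFBD1) as an N-terminal SNAP-tag fusion in mammalian cells. It was made from the pLenti CMV/TO GFP-MDC1 backbone by replacing the eGFP coding sequence at the N terminus of MDC1 with a synthesized SNAPf fragment cloned between AgeI and BstBI sites. In bacteria it is maintained through a high-copy ColE1/pUC-type origin and selected with ampicillin via the bla gene. An f1 origin and an SV40 origin are also annotated. The feature table shows no mammalian selection marker.

The viral portion has a third-generation layout: an RSV promoter drives a truncated 5' LTR, followed by the Ψ packaging signal with a gag fragment, the Rev response element and the cPPT/CTS. A WPRE, a truncated 3' LTR and an SV40 polyadenylation signal lie downstream of the cargo. Expression comes from the CMV enhancer/promoter. This is immediately followed by two short tet operator matches, consistent with the "CMV/TO" design of the parent. The promoter should therefore be constitutive in ordinary cells and repressible, then tetracycline-inducible, in cells expressing the Tet repressor. Gateway attB1 and attB2 sites flank the SNAP-tag, a short linker from a cloning site, and the full-length MDC1 open reading frame.

The fast-reacting SNAP variant bonds covalently to benzylguanine-linked dyes, so the fusion can be labelled with a fluorophore of choice. Because MDC1 accumulates at DNA damage sites marked by phosphorylated H2AX, the construct is suited to visualising damage foci in transduced cells, although the record states its purpose only as SNAP–MDC1 expression.
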