Features (pLannotate 1.2.2; 33 found; start..end, strand, type, name):
      1..68      +  rep_origin     RSF ori (fragment): Plasmids containing the RSF 1030 origin of replication can be propagated in E. coli cells that contain additional plasmids with compatible origins.
     70..162     +  CDS            lacI (fragment): lac repressor; lacI; The lac repressor binds to the lac operator to inhibit transcription in E. coli. This inhibition can be relieved by adding lactose or isopropyl-β-D-thiogalactopyranoside (IPTG).
    175..196     +  protein_bind   CAP binding site: CAP binding activates transcription in the presence of cAMP. E. coli catabolite activator protein
    211..241     +  promoter       lac promoter: promoter for the E. coli lac operon
    245..267     +  protein_bind   lac operator (fragment): The lac repressor binds to the lac operator to inhibit transcription in E. coli. This inhibition can be relieved by adding lactose or isopropyl-β-D-thiogalactopyranoside (IPTG). lac repressor encoded by lacI
    310..328     +  promoter       T3 promoter: promoter for bacteriophage T3 RNA polymerase
    356..582     +  promoter       RSV promoter: Rous sarcoma virus enhancer/promoter
    583..763     +  LTR            5' LTR (truncated): truncated 5' long terminal repeat (LTR) from HIV-1
    810..935     +  misc_feature   HIV-1 Ψ: packaging signal of human immunodeficiency virus type 1
    919..1282    +  CDS            HIV-1 gag (fragment): gag protein from human immunodeficiency virus 1; gag
   1428..1661    +  misc_feature   RRE: The Rev response element (RRE) of HIV-1 allows for Rev-dependent mRNA export from the nucleus to the cytoplasm.
   2038..2138    +  CDS            Rev (fragment): human immunodeficiency virus 1 (HIV-1) Rev protein; rev; enhances nuclear export of unspliced and incompletely spliced viral mRNAs
   2157..2273    +  misc_feature   cPPT/CTS: central polypurine tract and central termination sequence of HIV-1
   2296..2599    +  enhancer       CMV enhancer: human cytomegalovirus immediate early enhancer
   2600..2803    +  promoter       CMV promoter: human cytomegalovirus (CMV) immediate early promoter
   2805..2824    +  promoter       PLtetO-1 promoter (fragment): modified phage lambda PL promoter with tet operator sites (Lutz and Bujard, 1997)
   2826..2845    +  promoter       PLtetO-1 promoter (fragment): modified phage lambda PL promoter with tet operator sites (Lutz and Bujard, 1997)
   2885..2909    +  protein_bind   attB1: mutant version of attB; recombination site for the Gateway® BP reaction BP Clonase™
   2954..3499    +  CDS            SNAP-tag®: human O6-alkylguanine-DNA-alkyltransferase variant that forms covalent bonds with benzylguanine derivatives fast-reacting variant, optimized for mammalian expression
   3501..3529    +  misc_feature   MCS (fragment): multiple cloning site
   3533..9799    +  CDS            MDC1: MDC1_HUMAN - Also known as KIAA0170, NFBD1. Experimental evidence at protein level: Swiss-Prot protein existence level 1. Required for checkpoint mediated cell cycle arrest in response to DNA damage within both the S phase and G2/M phases of the cell cycle. May serve as a scaffold for the recruitment of DNA repair and signal transduction proteins to discrete foci of DNA damage marked by 'Ser-139' phosphorylation of histone H2AX. Also required for downstream events subsequent to the recruitment of these proteins. These include phosphorylation and activation of the ATM, CHEK1 and CHEK2 kinases,
  10014..10038   -  protein_bind   attB2: mutant version of attB; recombination site for the Gateway® BP reaction BP Clonase™
  10069..10657   +  misc_feature   WPRE: woodchuck hepatitis virus posttranscriptional regulatory element
  10674..10811   +  CDS            nef (fragment): NEF_HV1LA - Experimental evidence at protein level: Swiss-Prot protein existence level 1. Extracellular Nef protein targets CD4(+) T-lymphocytes for apoptosis by interacting with CXCR4 surface receptors. From Human immunodeficiency virus type 1 group M subtype B (isolate Lai) (HIV-1).
  10797..10977   +  LTR            5' LTR (truncated): truncated 5' long terminal repeat (LTR) from HIV-1
  11049..11170   +  polyA_signal   SV40 poly(A) signal: SV40 polyadenylation signal
  11210..11345   +  rep_origin     SV40 ori: SV40 origin of replication
  11366..11384   -  promoter       T7 promoter: promoter for bacteriophage T7 RNA polymerase
  11392..11547   +  CDS            lacZα (fragment): LacZα fragment of β-galactosidase; lacZ fragment
  11552..11980   +  rep_origin     f1 ori (sequence partly withheld): f1 bacteriophage origin of replication; arrow indicates direction of (+) strand synthesis
  12033..12137   +  promoter       AmpR promoter: bla
  12138..12998   +  CDS            AmpR: β-lactamase; bla; confers resistance to ampicillin, carbenicillin, and related antibiotics
  13169..13757   +  rep_origin     ori: high-copy-number ColE1/pMB1/pBR322/pUC origin of replication
>Addgene plasmid #227375 | pLenti CMV SNAP MDC1 | addgene full sequence | sequence record 450134 | Addgene NGS Result
GTGAGCTGATACCGCTCGCCGCAGCCGAACGACCGAGCGCAGCGAGTCAGTGAGCGAGGAAGCGGAAGAG
CGCCCAATACGCAAACCGCCTCTCCCCGCGCGTTGGCCGATTCATTAATGCAGCTGGCACGACAGGTTTC
CCGACTGGAAAGCGGGCAGTGAGCGCAACGCAATTAATGTGAGTTAGCTCACTCATTAGGCACCCCAGGC
TTTACACTTTATGCTTCCGGCTCGTATGTTGTGTGGAATTGTGAGCGGATAACAATTTCACACAGGAAAC
AGCTATGACCATGATTACGCCAAGCGCGCAATTAACCCTCACTAAAGGGAACAAAAGCTGGAGCTGCAAG
CTTAATGTAGTCTTATGCAATACTCTTGTAGTCTTGCAACATGGTAACGATGAGTTAGCAACATGCCTTA
CAAGGAGAGAAAAAGCACCGTGCATGCCGATTGGTGGAAGTAAGGTGGTACGATCGTGCCTTATTAGGAA
GGCAACAGACGGGTCTGACATGGATTGGACGAACCACTGAATTGCCGCATTGCAGAGATATTGTATTTAA
GTGCCTAGCTCGATACATAAACGGGTCTCTCTGGTTAGACCAGATCTGAGCCTGGGAGCTCTCTGGCTAA
CTAGGGAACCCACTGCTTAAGCCTCAATAAAGCTTGCCTTGAGTGCTTCAAGTAGTGTGTGCCCGTCTGT
TGTGTGACTCTGGTAACTAGAGATCCCTCAGACCCTTTTAGTCAGTGTGGAAAATCTCTAGCAGTGGCGC
CCGAACAGGGACTTGAAAGCGAAAGGGAAACCAGAGGAGCTCTCTCGACGCAGGACTCGGCTTGCTGAAG
CGCGCACGGCAAGAGGCGAGGGGCGGCGACTGGTGAGTACGCCAAAAATTTTGACTAGCGGAGGCTAGAA
GGAGAGAGATGGGTGCGAGAGCGTCAGTATTAAGCGGGGGAGAATTAGATCGCGATGGGAAAAAATTCGG
TTAAGGCCAGGGGGAAAGAAAAAATATAAATTAAAACATATAGTATGGGCAAGCAGGGAGCTAGAACGAT
TCGCAGTTAATCCTGGCCTGTTAGAAACATCAGAAGGCTGTAGACAAATACTGGGACAGCTACAACCATC
CCTTCAGACAGGATCAGAAGAACTTAGATCATTATATAATACAGTAGCAACCCTCTATTGTGTGCATCAA
AGGATAGAGATAAAAGACACCAAGGAAGCTTTAGACAAGATAGAGGAAGAGCAAAACAAAAGTAAGACCA
CCGCACAGCAAGCGGCCGCTGATCTTCAGACCTGGAGGAGGAGATATGAGGGACAATTGGAGAAGTGAAT
TATATAAATATAAAGTAGTAAAAATTGAACCATTAGGAGTAGCACCCACCAAGGCAAAGAGAAGAGTGGT
GCAGAGAGAAAAAAGAGCAGTGGGAATAGGAGCTTTGTTCCTTGGGTTCTTGGGAGCAGCAGGAAGCACT
ATGGGCGCAGCGTCAATGACGCTGACGGTACAGGCCAGACAATTATTGTCTGGTATAGTGCAGCAGCAGA
ACAATTTGCTGAGGGCTATTGAGGCGCAACAGCATCTGTTGCAACTCACAGTCTGGGGCATCAAGCAGCT
CCAGGCAAGAATCCTGGCTGTGGAAAGATACCTAAAGGATCAACAGCTCCTGGGGATTTGGGGTTGCTCT
GGAAAACTCATTTGCACCACTGCTGTGCCTTGGAATGCTAGTTGGAGTAATAAATCTCTGGAACAGATTT
GGAATCACACGACCTGGATGGAGTGGGACAGAGAAATTAACAATTACACAAGCTTAATACACTCCTTAAT
TGAAGAATCGCAAAACCAGCAAGAAAAGAATGAACAAGAATTATTGGAATTAGATAAATGGGCAAGTTTG
TGGAATTGGTTTAACATAACAAATTGGCTGTGGTATATAAAATTATTCATAATGATAGTAGGAGGCTTGG
TAGGTTTAAGAATAGTTTTTGCTGTACTTTCTATAGTGAATAGAGTTAGGCAGGGATATTCACCATTATC
GTTTCAGACCCACCTCCCAACCCCGAGGGGACCCGACAGGCCCGAAGGAATAGAAGAAGAAGGTGGAGAG
AGAGACAGAGACAGATCCATTCGATTAGTGAACGGATCTCGACGGTATCGGTTAACTTTTAAAAGAAAAG
GGGGGATTGGGGGGTACAGTGCAGGGGAAAGAATAGTAGACATAATAGCAACAGACATACAAACTAAAGA
ATTACAAAAACAAATTACAAAATTCAAAATTTTATCGATAAGCTTGGGAGTTCCGCGTTACATAACTTAC
GGTAAATGGCCCGCCTGGCTGACCGCCCAACGACCCCCGCCCATTGACGTCAATAATGACGTATGTTCCC
ATAGTAACGCCAATAGGGACTTTCCATTGACGTCAATGGGTGGAGTATTTACGGTAAACTGCCCACTTGG
CAGTACATCAAGTGTATCATATGCCAAGTACGCCCCCTATTGACGTCAATGACGGTAAATGGCCCGCCTG
GCATTATGCCCAGTACATGACCTTATGGGACTTTCCTACTTGGCAGTACATCTACGTATTAGTCATCGCT
ATTACCATGGTGATGCGGTTTTGGCAGTACATCAATGGGCGTGGATAGCGGTTTGACTCACGGGGATTTC
CAAGTCTCCACCCCATTGACGTCAATGGGAGTTTGTTTTGGCACCAAAATCAACGGGACTTTCCAAAATG
TCGTAACAACTCCGCCCCATTGACGCAAATGGGCGGTAGGCGTGTACGGTGGGAGGTCTATATAAGCAGA
GCTCTCCCTATCAGTGATAGAGATCTCCCTATCAGTGATAGAGATCGTCGACTAGTCCAGTGTGGTGGAA
TTCTGCAGATATCAACAAGTTTGTACAAAAAAGCAGGCTCCACCATGGGAACCAATTCAGTCGACTAGCG
CTACCGGGCCACCATGGACAAAGACTGCGAAATGAAGCGCACCACCCTGGATAGCCCTCTGGGCAAGCTG
GAACTGTCTGGGTGCGAACAGGGCCTGCACCGTATCATCTTCCTGGGCAAAGGAACATCTGCCGCCGACG
CCGTGGAAGTGCCTGCCCCAGCCGCCGTGCTGGGCGGACCAGAGCCACTGATGCAGGCCACCGCCTGGCT
CAACGCCTACTTTCACCAGCCTGAGGCCATCGAGGAGTTCCCTGTGCCAGCCCTGCACCACCCAGTGTTC
CAGCAGGAGAGCTTTACCCGCCAGGTGCTGTGGAAACTGCTGAAAGTGGTGAAGTTCGGAGAGGTCATCA
GCTACAGCCACCTGGCCGCCCTGGCCGGCAATCCCGCCGCCACCGCCGCCGTGAAAACCGCCCTGAGCGG
AAATCCCGTGCCCATTCTGATCCCCTGCCACCGGGTGGTGCAGGGCGACCTGGACGTGGGGGGCTACGAG
GGCGGGCTCGCCGTGAAAGAGTGGCTGCTGGCCCACGAGGGCCACAGACTGGGCAAGCCTGGGCTGGGTA
AATTCTGCAGTCGACGGTACCGCGGGCCCATCATGGAGGACACCCAGGCTATTGACTGGGATGTTGAAGA
AGAGGAGGAGACAGAGCAATCCAGTGAATCCTTGAGGTGTAACGTGGAGCCAGTAGGGCGGCTACATATC
TTTAGTGGTGCCCATGGACCAGAAAAAGATTTCCCACTACACCTCGGGAAGAATGTGGTAGGCCGAATGC
CTGACTGCTCTGTGGCCCTGCCCTTTCCATCTATCTCCAAACAACATGCAGAGATTGAAATCTTAGCCTG
GGACAAGGCACCTATCCTCCGAGACTGTGGGAGCCTTAATGGTACTCAAATCCTGAGACCTCCTAAGGTT
TTGAGCCCTGGGGTGAGTCACCGTCTGAGGGACCAGGAATTGATTCTCTTTGCTGACTTGCTCTGCCAGT
ACCATCGCCTGGATGTCTCTCTGCCCTTTGTCTCCCGGGGCCCTCTGACAGTAGAAGAGACACCCAGAGT
ACAGGGAGAAACTCAACCCCAGAGGCTTCTGTTGGCTGAGGACTCGGAGGAGGAAGTAGATTTTCTTTCT
GAAAGGCGTATGGTAAAAAAATCAAGGACCACATCTTCCTCTGTGATAGTTCCAGAGAGTGATGAAGAGG
GGCATTCCCCGGTCCTGGGCGGCCTTGGGCCGCCTTTTGCCTTCAATTTGAACAGTGACACAGATGTGGA
AGAAGGTCAGCAACCAGCCACAGAGGAGGCCTCCTCAGCTGCCAGAAGAGGTGCCACTGTAGAGGCAAAG
CAGTCTGAAGCTGAAGTTGTAACTGAAATCCAGCTTGAAAAGGATCAGCCTTTAGTGAAGGAGAGGGACA
ATGATACAAAAGTCAAGAGGGGTGCAGGGAATGGGGTGGTTCCAGCTGGGGTGATTCTGGAGAGGAGCCA
ACCTCCTGGAGAGGACAGTGACACAGATGTGGATGATGACAGCAGGCCTCCTGGAAGGCCAGCTGAGGTC
CATTTGGAAAGGGCTCAGCCTTTTGGCTTCATCGACAGCGACACTGATGCGGAAGAAGAGAGGATCCCAG
CAACCCCAGTTGTCATTCCTATGAAGAAGAGGAAGATCTTCCATGGAGTAGGTACAAGGGGTCCTGGAGC
ACCAGGCCTGGCCCATCTGCAGGAGAGCCAGGCTGGTAGTGATACAGATGTGGAAGAAGGCAAGGCCCCA
CAGGCTGTCCCTCTGGAGAAAAGCCAAGCTTCCATGGTTATCAACAGCGATACAGATGACGAGGAAGAAG
TCTCAGCAGCGCTGACTTTGGCACATCTGAAAGAGAGCCAGCCTGCTATATGGAACAGAGATGCAGAAGA
GGACATGCCCCAACGTGTGGTCCTTCTGCAGCGAAGCCAAACCACCACTGAGAGAGACAGTGACACAGAC
GTGGAGGAGGAAGAGCTCCCAGTGGAAAATAGAGAAGCTGTCCTCAAGGATCACACAAAGATTAGAGCCC
TTGTTAGAGCACATTCAGAAAAGGACCAACCTCCTTTTGGGGACAGTGATGACAGTGTGGAAGCAGATAA
GAGCTCACCTGGGATCCACCTGGAGAGAAGCCAAGCCTCCACCACAGTGGACATCAACACACAAGTGGAG
AAGGAAGTCCCGCCAGGGTCAGCCATTATGCATATAAAGAAGCATCAGGTGTCTGTGGAGGGGACAAATC
AAACAGATGTGAAAGCAGTTGGGGGACCAGCAAAGCTGCTTGTGGTATCTCTAGAGGAAGCCTGGCCTCT
GCATGGGGACTGTGAAACAGATGCAGAGGAGGGCACCTCCCTAACAGCCTCAGTAGTTGCAGATGTAAGA
AAGAGCCAGCTTCCAGCAGAAGGGGATGCTGGGGCAGAGTGGGCTGCAGCTGTTCTTAAGCAGGAGAGAG
CTCATGAGGTGGGGGCCCAGGGTGGGCCACCTGTGGCACAAGTGGAGCAGGACCTCCCTATCTCAAGAGA
GAACCTCACAGATCTGGTGGTGGACACAGACACTCTAGGGGAATCCACCCAGCCACAGAGAGAGGGAGCC
CAGGTCCCCACAGGAAGGGAGAGAGAACAACATGTGGGTGGGACCAAGGACTCTGAAGACAACTATGGTG
ATTCTGAAGATCTGGACCTACAAGCTACCCAGTGCTTTCTGGAGAATCAGGGCCTGGAAGCAGTCCAGAG
CATGGAGGATGAACCTACCCAGGCCTTCATGTTGACTCCACCCCAAGAGCTTGGCCCTTCCCATTGCAGC
TTCCAGACAACAGGTACCCTAGATGAACCATGGGAGGTCCTGGCTACACAGCCATTCTGTCTGAGAGAGT
CTGAGGACTCTGAGACCCAGCCTTTTGACACGCACCTTGAGGCCTATGGACCTTGCCTGTCTCCACCTAG
GGCAATACCAGGAGACCAACATCCAGAGAGCCCAGTTCACACAGAGCCAATGGGGATTCAAGGCAGAGGG
AGGCAGACTGTGGATAAAGTCATGGGTATACCAAAAGAAACAGCAGAGAGGGTGGGCCCTGAGAGAGGGC
CATTGGAGAGAGAAACTGAGAAACTGCTACCAGAAAGACAGACAGATGTGACAGGAGAGGAAGAATTAAC
CAAGGGGAAACAGGACAGAGAACAAAAACAGTTGTTAGCTAGAGACACCCAGAGACAAGAATCTGACAAA
AATGGGGAAAGTGCAAGTCCTGAAAGAGATAGGGAGAGTTTGAAGGTAGAAATTGAGACATCTGAGGAAA
TACAAGAGAAACAAGTACAGAAGCAGACCCTTCCAAGCAAAGCATTTGAGAGAGAAGTAGAGAGACCAGT
AGCAAACAGAGAGTGCGATCCAGCCGAGTTAGAAGAGAAGGTGCCCAAAGTGATCCTGGAGAGAGATACA
CAGAGAGGGGAGCCAGAGGGAGGGAGCCAGGACCAGAAAGGGCAGGCCTCCAGCCCAACACCAGAGCCTG
GGGTGGGGGCGGGGGACCTTCCGGGACCTACCTCAGCCCCCGTACCTTCTGGGAGCCAGTCAGGTGGAAG
GGGATCCCCAGTGAGCCCCAGGAGGCATCAGAAAGGCCTCCTGAATTGCAAGATGCCACCTGCTGAGAAG
GCTTCCAGGATCAGAGCTGCTGAGAAGGTTTCCAGGGGCGATCAGGAATCTCCAGATGCTTGTCTGCCTC
CTGCAGTACCTGAAGCCCCAGCCCCACCCCAAAAGCCCCTTAACTCTCAGAGCCAGAAACATCTTGCACC
TCCGCCCCTTCTTTCTCCCCTTTTACCTTCTATCAAGCCAACCGTTCGTAAGACCAGGCAAGATGGGAGT
CAGGAAGCTCCAGAGGCTCCCTTGTCCTCAGAGCTGGAGCCTTTCCACCCAAAGCCTAAAATTAGAACTC
GGAAGTCCTCCAGAATGACACCCTTTCCAGCTACCTCTGCTGCCCCTGAGCCCCACCCTTCCACCTCCAC
AGCCCAGCCAGTCACTCCCAAGCCCACATCTCAGGCCACTAGGAGCAGGACAAATAGGTCCTCTGTCAAG
ACCCCTGAACCAGTTGTCCCCACAGCCCCTGAGCTCCAGCCTTCCACCTCCACAGACCAGCCTGTCACCT
CTGAGCCCACATCTCAGGTTACTAGGGGAAGAAAAAGTAGATCCTCTGTCAAGACCCCTGAAACAGTTGT
GCCCACAGCCCTTGAGCTCCAGCCTTCCACCTCCACCGACCGACCTGTCACCTCTGAACCCACCTCTCAG
GCTACTAGGGGAAGAAAAAATAGATCCTCTGTCAAGACCCCTGAACCAGTTGTCCCCACAGCCCCTGAGC
TCCAGCCTTCCACCTCCACAGACCAGCCTGTCACTTCTGAGCCCACATATCAGGCTACTAGGGGAAGAAA
AAATAGATCCTCTGTCAAGACCCCTGAACCAGTTGTGCCCACAGCCCCTGAGCTCCGGCCTTCCACCTCC
ACAGACCGACCTGTCACCCCCAAGCCCACATCTCGGACCACTAGGAGCAGGACAAATATGTCCTCTGTCA
AGACCCCTGAAACAGTTGTCCCCACAGCCCCTGAGCTCCAGATTTCCACCTCCACAGACCAACCTGTCAC
CCCTAAGCCCACATCTCGGACCACTAGGAGCAGGACAAATATGTCCTCTGTGAAGAACCCTGAATCAACT
GTCCCTATAGCCCCTGAGCTCCCACCTTCCACCTCCACAGAGCAGCCTGTCACCCCTGAGCCCACATCTC
GGGCTACTAGGGGAAGAAAAAATAGATCCTCTGGCAAGACCCCTGAAACACTTGTCCCCACAGCCCCTAA
GCTCGAGCCTTCCACTTCCACAGACCAACCTGTCACTCCTGAGCCCACATCTCAGGCCACCAGGGGCAGG
ACAAATAGGTCCTCTGTGAAGACCCCTGAAACAGTTGTCCCCACAGCCCCTGAGCTCCAGCCTTCCACCT
CCACAGACCAGCCTGTTACCCCTGAGCCTACGTCTCAGGCTACTAGGGGAAGAACAGATAGATCCTCTGT
CAAGACTCCTGAAACAGTTGTCCCCACAGCCCCTGAGCTACAGGCTTCCGCCTCCACAGACCAGCCTGTC
ACCTCTGAGCCCACATCTCGGACCACTAGGGGAAGAAAAAATCGGTCCTCTGTCAAGACCCCTGAAACAG
TTGTGCCCGCAGCCCCTGAGCTCCAGCCTCCCACCTCCACAGACCGACCTGTCACCCCTGAGCCCACATC
TCGGGCCACTAGGGGCAGGACAAATAGGTCCTCTGTCAAGACCCCTGAATCAATTGTCCCTATAGCCCCT
GAGCTTCAGCCTTCCACCTCCAGAAACCAGCTTGTCACCCCTGAGCCCACATCTCGGGCCACTAGGTGCA
GGACAAATAGGTCCTCTGTCAAGACCCCTGAGCCAGTTGTCCCCACAGCCCCTGAGCCCCATCCTACCAC
CTCCACAGACCAGCCTGTCACCCCCAAGCTCACATCTAGGGCCACTAGGAGAAAGACAAATAGGTCCTCT
GTCAAGACTCCCAAACCAGTTGAACCAGCAGCCTCTGATCTTGAGCCTTTTACCCCCACAGACCAGTCCG
TCACCCCTGAGGCCATAGCTCAGGGTGGTCAGAGCAAAACACTGAGGTCTTCCACAGTAAGAGCTATGCC
GGTTCCTACCACCCCTGAATTCCAATCTCCTGTCACCACAGACCAGCCTATTTCCCCTGAGCCTATTACT
CAACCCAGTTGCATCAAGAGGCAGAGAGCCGCTGGGAACCCTGGCTCCCTCGCAGCTCCCATTGACCATA
AGCCTTGCTCTGCACCCTTGGAACCTAAATCCCAGGCCTCAAGGAACCAAAGATGGGGAGCAGTGAGAGC
AGCTGAATCCCTTACAGCCATTCCTGAGCCTGCCTCTCCCCAGCTTCTTGAGACACCAATTCATGCCTCC
CAGATCCAAAAGGTGGAACCAGCAGGTAGATCTAGGTTCACCCCGGAGCTCCAGCCTAAGGCCTCTCAAA
GCCGCAAGAGGTCTTTAGCTACCATGGATTCACCACCACATCAAAAACAGCCCCAAAGAGGGGAAGTCTC
CCAGAAGACAGTGATTATCAAGGAAGAGGAAGAAGATACTGCAGAGAAGCCAGGGAAGGAAGAGGATGTC
GTGACTCCAAAACCAGGCAAGAGAAAGAGAGACCAGGCAGAGGAGGAGCCCAACAGAATACCAAGCCGCA
GCCTCCGACGGACCAAACTTAACCAAGAATCAACAGCCCCCAAAGTGCTCTTCACAGGAGTGGTGGATGC
TCGGGGAGAGCGGGCTGTGCTGGCACTGGGGGGAAGTCTGGCTGGTTCAGCGGCAGAGGCTTCCCACCTG
GTCACTGATCGCATCCGCCGGACAGTCAAGTTCCTGTGTGCCCTGGGGCGGGGAATCCCCATTCTGTCCC
TGGACTGGCTGCATCAGTCCCGCAAGGCTGGTTTCTTCTTACCCCCGGATGAATATGTGGTGACCGACCC
TGAGCAAGAGAAGAACTTTGGCTTTAGCCTTCAAGACGCACTGAGCAGGGCTCGGGAGCGAAGGCTGCTA
GAGGGCTATGAGATCTATGTGACCCCTGGAGTCCAGCCACCACCACCTCAGATGGGAGAGATTATTAGCT
GCTGTGGAGGCACATACCTACCCAGCATGCCTCGGTCCTATAAGCCTCAGAGAGTTGTGATCACATGCCC
TCAGGACTTCCCTCATTGCTCCATTCCACTACGGGTTGGGCTGCCCCTCCTCTCGCCTGAGTTCCTGCTG
ACTGGAGTGCTGAAGCAGGAAGCCAAGCCAGAGGCCTTTGTCCTCTCCCCTTTGGAGATGTCATCCACCT
GAGAACTCCACTACCCTTTTCCCTCCCAGACCACGAATTAGAAGATATGTGGAAGAAAGAACTCAGGGCG
TTAGAAAGGATTGGGGTATATTGATACAACTTGTCCTGGAACATGGGTGGGACCAGAAATCTTTATGAAT
AAATGAAAAGATAAGGGATTTGGAAGCCACAGGTTGTTTTTTGTTTGTTTGTTTGTTTTTTTAATGGATC
TAGACCCAGCTTTCTTGTACAAAGTGGTTGATATCCAGCACAGTGGCGGCCGCTCGACAATCAACCTCTG
GATTACAAAATTTGTGAAAGATTGACTGGTATTCTTAACTATGTTGCTCCTTTTACGCTATGTGGATACG
CTGCTTTAATGCCTTTGTATCATGCTATTGCTTCCCGTATGGCTTTCATTTTCTCCTCCTTGTATAAATC
CTGGTTGCTGTCTCTTTATGAGGAGTTGTGGCCCGTTGTCAGGCAACGTGGCGTGGTGTGCACTGTGTTT
GCTGACGCAACCCCCACTGGTTGGGGCATTGCCACCACCTGTCAGCTCCTTTCCGGGACTTTCGCTTTCC
CCCTCCCTATTGCCACGGCGGAACTCATCGCCGCCTGCCTTGCCCGCTGCTGGACAGGGGCTCGGCTGTT
GGGCACTGACAATTCCGTGGTGTTGTCGGGGAAGCTGACGTCCTTTCCATGGCTGCTCGCCTGTGTTGCC
ACCTGGATTCTGCGCGGGACGTCCTTCTGCTACGTCCCTTCGGCCCTCAATCCAGCGGACCTTCCTTCCC
GCGGCCTGCTGCCGGCTCTGCGGCCTCTTCCGCGTCTTCGCCTTCGCCCTCAGACGAGTCGGATCTCCCT
TTGGGCCGCCTCCCCGCCTGGAATTCGAGCTCGGTACCTTTAAGACCAATGACTTACAAGGCAGCTGTAG
ATCTTAGCCACTTTTTAAAAGAAAAGGGGGGACTGGAAGGGCTAGCTCACTCCCAACGAAGACAAGATCT
GCTTTTTGCTTGTACTGGGTCTCTCTGGTTAGACCAGATCTGAGCCTGGGAGCTCTCTGGCTAACTAGGG
AACCCACTGCTTAAGCCTCAATAAAGCTTGCCTTGAGTGCTTCAAGTAGTGTGTGCCCGTCTGTTGTGTG
ACTCTGGTAACTAGAGATCCCTCAGACCCTTTTAGTCAGTGTGGAAAATCTCTAGCAGTAGTAGTTCATG
TCATCTTATTATTCAGTATTTATAACTTGCAAAGAAATGAATATCAGAGAGTGAGAGGAACTTGTTTATT
GCAGCTTATAATGGTTACAAATAAAGCAATAGCATCACAAATTTCACAAATAAAGCATTTTTTTCACTGC
ATTCTAGTTGTGGTTTGTCCAAACTCATCAATGTATCTTATCATGTCTGGCTCTAGCTATCCCGCCCCTA
ACTCCGCCCATCCCGCCCCTAACTCCGCCCAGTTCCGCCCATTCTCCGCCCCATGGCTGACTAATTTTTT
TTATTTATGCAGAGGCCGAGGCCGCCTCGGCCTCTGAGCTATTCCAGAAGTAGTGAGGAGGCTTTTTTGG
AGGCCTAGGGACGTACCCAATTCGCCCTATAGTGAGTCGTATTACGCGCGCTCACTGGCCGTCGTTTTAC
AACGTCGTGACTGGGAAAACCCTGGCGTTACCCAACTTAATCGCCTTGCAGCACATCCCCCTTTCGCCAG
CTGGCGTAATAGCGAAGAGGCCCGCACCGATCGCCCTTCCCAACAGTTGCGCAGCCTGAATGGCGAATGG
G
[124 nt withheld, positions 11552-11675]
C
[91 nt withheld, positions 11677-11767]
A
[49 nt withheld, positions 11769-11817]
CCTTTGACGTTGGAGTCCACGTTCTTT
[37 nt withheld, positions 11845-11881]
ACCCTATCTCGGTCTATTCTTTTGATTTATAAGGGATTTTGCCGATTTCGGCCTATTGGTTAAAAAATGA
GCTGATTTAACAAAAATTTAACGCGAATTTTAACAAAATATTAACGCTTACAATTTAGGTGGCACTTTTC
GGGGAAATGTGCGCGGAACCCCTATTTGTTTATTTTTCTAAATACATTCAAATATGTATCCGCTCATGAG
ACAATAACCCTGATAAATGCTTCAATAATATTGAAAAAGGAAGAGTATGAGTATTCAACATTTCCGTGTC
GCCCTTATTCCCTTTTTTGCGGCATTTTGCCTTCCTGTTTTTGCTCACCCAGAAACGCTGGTGAAAGTAA
AAGATGCTGAAGATCAGTTGGGTGCACGAGTGGGTTACATCGAACTGGATCTCAACAGCGGTAAGATCCT
TGAGAGTTTTCGCCCCGAAGAACGTTTTCCAATGATGAGCACTTTTAAAGTTCTGCTATGTGGCGCGGTA
TTATCCCGTATTGACGCCGGGCAAGAGCAACTCGGTCGCCGCATACACTATTCTCAGAATGACTTGGTTG
AGTACTCACCAGTCACAGAAAAGCATCTTACGGATGGCATGACAGTAAGAGAATTATGCAGTGCTGCCAT
AACCATGAGTGATAACACTGCGGCCAACTTACTTCTGACAACGATCGGAGGACCGAAGGAGCTAACCGCT
TTTTTGCACAACATGGGGGATCATGTAACTCGCCTTGATCGTTGGGAACCGGAGCTGAATGAAGCCATAC
CAAACGACGAGCGTGACACCACGATGCCTGTAGCAATGGCAACAACGTTGCGCAAACTATTAACTGGCGA
ACTACTTACTCTAGCTTCCCGGCAACAATTAATAGACTGGATGGAGGCGGATAAAGTTGCAGGACCACTT
CTGCGCTCGGCCCTTCCGGCTGGCTGGTTTATTGCTGATAAATCTGGAGCCGGTGAGCGTGGGTCTCGCG
GTATCATTGCAGCACTGGGGCCAGATGGTAAGCCCTCCCGTATCGTAGTTATCTACACGACGGGGAGTCA
GGCAACTATGGATGAACGAAATAGACAGATCGCTGAGATAGGTGCCTCACTGATTAAGCATTGGTAACTG
TCAGACCAAGTTTACTCATATATACTTTAGATTGATTTAAAACTTCATTTTTAATTTAAAAGGATCTAGG
TGAAGATCCTTTTTGATAATCTCATGACCAAAATCCCTTAACGTGAGTTTTCGTTCCACTGAGCGTCAGA
CCCCGTAGAAAAGATCAAAGGATCTTCTTGAGATCCTTTTTTTCTGCGCGTAATCTGCTGCTTGCAAACA
AAAAAACCACCGCTACCAGCGGTGGTTTGTTTGCCGGATCAAGAGCTACCAACTCTTTTTCCGAAGGTAA
CTGGCTTCAGCAGAGCGCAGATACCAAATACTGTTCTTCTAGTGTAGCCGTAGTTAGGCCACCACTTCAA
GAACTCTGTAGCACCGCCTACATACCTCGCTCTGCTAATCCTGTTACCAGTGGCTGCTGCCAGTGGCGAT
AAGTCGTGTCTTACCGGGTTGGACTCAAGACGATAGTTACCGGATAAGGCGCAGCGGTCGGGCTGAACGG
GGGGTTCGTGCACACAGCCCAGCTTGGAGCGAACGACCTACACCGAACTGAGATACCTACAGCGTGAGCT
ATGAGAAAGCGCCACGCTTCCCGAAGGGAGAAAGGCGGACAGGTATCCGGTAAGCGGCAGGGTCGGAACA
GGAGAGCGCACGAGGGAGCTTCCAGGGGGAAACGCCTGGTATCTTTATAGTCCTGTCGGGTTTCGCCACC
TCTGACTTGAGCGTCGATTTTTGTGATGCTCGTCAGGGGGGCGGAGCCTATGGAAAAACGCCAGCAACGC
GGCCTTTTTACGGTTCCTGGCCTTTTGCTGGCCTTTTGCTCACATGTTCTTTCCTGCGTTATCCCCTGAT
TCTGTGGATAACCGTATTACCGCCTTTGA
